Addgene plasmid #245606: pICSL50050
Purpose: Level 0 Golden Gate part C-Terminal Tag with overhangs TTCG - GCTT
Depositing lab: Mark Youles. Depositing organization: Sainsbury Laboratory, Norwich.
Backbone
  Vector backbone: pICSL01003
  Backbone size w/o insert (bp): 2244
  Vector type: Synthetic Biology
Growth in bacteria
  Bacterial resistance: Spectinomycin, 50 μg/mL
  Growth temperature: 37°C
  Growth strain: DH5alpha
  Copy number: High Copy
Gene/Insert
  Gene/Insert name: C-Terminal tag Myc-3C-E9
  Species: Synthetic
  Insert size (bp): 607
  Mutation: BsaI/BpiI sites removed by point-mutation
  Cloning method: Restriction Enzyme; 5′ cloning site BsaI (destroyed during cloning); 3′ cloning site BsaI (destroyed during cloning)
  Sequencing primers: 5′ TCACATGTTCTTTCCTGCG; 3′ GTCTCATGAGCGGATACATATTTGAATG
Terms and licenses: Academic/Nonprofit Terms; Industry Terms: Not Available to Industry
Depositor comments: Level 0 C-Terminal tag module used for GoldenGate assemblies using the MoClo overhang syntax
How to cite: pICSL50050 was a gift from Mark Youles (Addgene plasmid # 245606 ; http://n2t.net/addgene:245606 ; RRID:Addgene_245606)
