[The description below was written by a language model from this plasmid's Addgene catalogue record and pLannotate feature annotations shown in this document.]
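Description:
pICSL50050 is a Level 0 Golden Gate (MoClo syntax) part plasmid built on the pICSL01003 backbone and classed as a synthetic biology vector. It is maintained in E. coli as a high-copy plasmid through a ColE1/pUC-type origin and is selected with spectinomycin. Resistance comes from an aadA streptomycin/spectinomycin adenylyltransferase gene, which lies downstream of an annotated bla (AmpR) promoter. The short integrase, GmR and lacI fragments called in the feature table look like remnants of the backbone or resistance cassette rather than functional genes. The full sequence is about 2.85 kb, consistent with a roughly 2.2 kb backbone plus a synthetic insert of about 600 bp.

The insert is a C-terminal tag module named Myc-3C-E9. The annotation detects a short Myc epitope match near the start of the insert and a longer region matching colicin E9 from E. coli, which corresponds to the "E9" component. The "3C" in the name most likely denotes a 3C protease cleavage site between the two, although no such feature is annotated and the record does not define it. Internal BsaI and BpiI sites were removed by point mutation, so the part is compatible with Type IIS assembly. The module carries the TTCG and GCTT fusion overhangs that define the C-terminal tag position in the MoClo standard.

The plasmid has no promoter or terminator for expressing the tag and serves only as a donor part. In a one-pot Golden Gate reaction it is combined with promoter, coding sequence and terminator modules to build transcription units whose protein product carries this tag at its C terminus. The record does not state the intended downstream application or expression host.
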