Features (pLannotate 1.2.2; 8 found; start..end, strand, type, name):
     12..34      +  CDS            13xMyc (fragment): 13 tandem Myc epitope tags
    222..608     +  CDS            col (fragment): CEA9_ECOLX - Also known as cei. Experimental evidence at protein level: Swiss-Prot protein existence level 1. Colicins are polypeptide toxins produced by and active against E.coli and closely related bacteria. From Escherichia coli.
    737..841     +  promoter       AmpR promoter: bla
    832..912     -  CDS            int (fragment): INT2_ECOLX - Protein inferred from homology: Swiss-Prot protein existence level 3. Putative integrase believed to be involved in the insertion of antibiotic resistance genes into plasmids and transposons. From Escherichia coli.
   1000..1056    +  CDS            GmR (fragment): gentamycin acetyltransferase; aacC1; confers resistance to gentamycin
   1063..1851    +  CDS            aadA: S3AD_ECOLX - Experimental evidence at protein level: Swiss-Prot protein existence level 1. Mediates bacterial resistance to the antibiotics streptomycin and spectinomycin. From Escherichia coli.
   2025..2613    +  rep_origin     ori: high-copy-number ColE1/pMB1/pBR322/pUC origin of replication
   2796..2845    +  CDS            lacI (fragment): lac repressor; lacI; The lac repressor binds to the lac operator to inhibit transcription in E. coli. This inhibition can be relieved by adding lactose or isopropyl-β-D-thiogalactopyranoside (IPTG).
>Addgene plasmid #245606 | pICSL50050 | addgene full sequence | sequence record 495521 | Addgene NGS Result
GGTCTCATTCGGAACAAAAGTTGATCTCTGAAGAGGACCTTGAGCAGAAATTGATCTCTGAGGAAGATCT
TGAGCAGAAGCTTATCTCAGAGGAGGATTTGGAGCAAAAACTTATTTCTGAAGAGGACCTTGGTGGTTCT
GGAGGTGGTGCTAGCCTTGAGGTTTTGTTCCAGGGTCCTGGAAGCGGAGGTGGATCAGGTGGATCAATGG
AGAGTAAACGTAATAAGCCAGGTAAGGCAACAGGTAAAGGTAAACCAGTTGGTGATAAATGGCTTGATGA
TGCAGGTAAAGATTCAGGAGCACCAATTCCAGATCGTATTGCTGATAAGTTGCGTGATAAAGAATTTAAA
AGCTTCGACGATTTTCGTAAGGCTGTTTGGGAAGAGGTGTCAAAGGATCCTGAGCTTAGTAAAAATTTGA
ACCCAAGCAATAAGTCTAGTGTTTCAAAAGGTTATTCTCCATTTACTCCAAAGAATCAACAGGTCGGAGG
TAGAAAAGTCTATGAACTTCATGCTGACAAGCCAATTAGTCAAGGTGGTGAGGTTTATGACATGGATAAT
ATCAGAGTGACTACACCTAAGAGACATATCGATATTCACCGTGGTAAGTAATGAGCTTTGAGACCACGTG
GCTCTTCAGTGGACGAAAGGGCCTCGTGATACGCCTATTTTTATAGGTTAATGTCATGATAATAATGGTT
TCTTAGACGTCAGGTGGCACTTTTCGGGGAAATGTGCGCGGAACCCCTATTTGTTTATTTTTCTAAATAC
ATTCAAATATGTATCCGCTCATGAGACAATAACCCTGATAAATGCTTCAATAATATTGAAAAAGGAAGAG
TATGCGCTCACGCAACTGGTCCAGAACCTTGACCGAACGCAGCGGTGGTAACGGCGCAGTGGCGGTTTTC
ATGGCTTGTTATGACTGTTTTTTTTTGGGGTACAGTCTATGCCTCGGGCATCCAAGCAGCAAGCGCGTTA
CGCCGTGGGTCGATGTTTGATGTTATGGAGCAGCAACGATGTTACGCAGCAGGGCAGTCGCCCTAAAACA
AAGTTAAACATCATGAGGGAAGCGGTGATCGCCGAAGTATCGACTCAACTATCAGAGGTAGTTGGCGTCA
TCGAGCGCCATCTCGAACCGACGTTGCTGGCCGTACATTTGTACGGCTCCGCAGTGGATGGCGGCCTGAA
GCCACACAGCGATATTGATTTGCTGGTTACGGTGACCGTAAGGCTTGATGAAACAACGCGGCGAGCTTTG
ATCAACGACCTTTTGGAAACTTCGGCTTCCCCTGGAGAGAGCGAGATTCTCCGCGCTGTAGAAGTCACCA
TTGTTGTGCACGACGACATCATTCCGTGGCGTTATCCAGCTAAGCGCGAACTGCAATTTGGAGAATGGCA
GCGCAATGACATTCTTGCAGGTATCTTCGAGCCAGCCACGATCGACATTGATCTGGCTATCTTGCTGACA
AAAGCAAGAGAACATAGCGTTGCCTTGGTAGGTCCAGCGGCGGAGGAACTCTTTGATCCGGTTCCTGAAC
AGGATCTATTTGAGGCGCTAAATGAAACCTTAACGCTATGGAACTCGCCGCCCGACTGGGCTGGCGATGA
GCGAAATGTAGTGCTTACGTTGTCCCGCATTTGGTACAGCGCAGTAACCGGCAAAATCGCGCCGAAGGAT
GTCGCTGCCGACTGGGCAATGGAGCGCCTGCCGGCCCAGTATCAGCCCGTCATACTTGAAGCTAGACAGG
CTTATCTTGGACAAGAAGAAGATCGCTTGGCCTCGCGCGCAGATCAGTTGGAAGAATTTGTCCATTACGT
AAAAGGCGAGATCACCAAGGTAGTCGGCAAATAACTGTCAGACCAAGTTTACTCATATATACTTTAGATT
GATTTAAAACTTCATTTTTAATTTAAAAGGATCTAGGTGAAGATCCTTTTTGATAATCTCATGACCAAAA
TCCCTTAACGTGAGTTTTCGTTCCACTGAGCGTCAGACCCCGTAGAAAAGATCAAAGGATCTTCTTGAGA
TCCTTTTTTTCTGCGCGTAATCTGCTGCTTGCAAACAAAAAAACCACCGCTACCAGCGGTGGTTTGTTTG
CCGGATCAAGAGCTACCAACTCTTTTTCCGAAGGTAACTGGCTTCAGCAGAGCGCAGATACCAAATACTG
TTCTTCTAGTGTAGCCGTAGTTAGGCCACCACTTCAAGAACTCTGTAGCACCGCCTACATACCTCGCTCT
GCTAATCCTGTTACCAGTGGCTGCTGCCAGTGGCGATAAGTCGTGTCTTACCGGGTTGGACTCAAGACGA
TAGTTACCGGATAAGGCGCAGCGGTCGGGCTGAACGGGGGGTTCGTGCACACAGCCCAGCTTGGAGCGAA
CGACCTACACCGAACTGAGATACCTACAGCGTGAGCTATGAGAAAGCGCCACGCTTCCCGAAGGGAGAAA
GGCGGACAGGTATCCGGTAAGCGGCAGGGTCGGAACAGGAGAGCGCACGAGGGAGCTTCCAGGGGGAAAC
GCCTGGTATCTTTATAGTCCTGTCGGGTTTCGCCACCTCTGACTTGAGCGTCGATTTTTGTGATGCTCGT
CAGGGGGGCGGAGCCTATGGAAAAACGCCAGCAACGCGGCCTTTTTACGGTTCCTGGCCTTTTGCTGGCC
TTTTGCTCACATGTTCTTTCCTGCGTTATCCCCTGATTCTGTGGATAACCGTATTACCGCCTTTGAGTGA
GCTGATACCGCTCGCCGCAGCCGAACGACCGAGCGCAGCGAGTCAGTGAGCGAGGAAGCGGAAGAGCGCC
CAATACGCAAACCGCCTCTCCCCGCGCGTTGGCCGATTCATTAATCACTGT
